Addgene plasmid #123085: pDONR223 GABARAPL1 G116
Purpose: Gateway entry clone encoding human GABARAPL1 G116
Depositing lab: Robin Ketteler. Depositing organization: University College London. Publication: Redundancy of human ATG4 protease isoforms in autophagy and LC3/GABARAP processing revealed in cells. Agrotis A, Pengo N, Burden JJ, Ketteler R. Autophagy. 2019 Jan 21. doi: 10.1080/15548627.2019.1569925. PubMed 30661429.
Backbone
  Vector backbone: pDONR223
  Backbone size w/o insert (bp): 2793
  Vector type: Gateway Entry Vector / Entry clone
Growth in bacteria
  Bacterial resistance: Spectinomycin, 50 μg/mL
  Growth temperature: 37°C
  Growth strain: DH5alpha
  Copy number: High Copy
Gene/Insert
  Gene/Insert name: Gamma-aminobutyric acid receptor-associated protein-like 1
  Species: H. sapiens (human)
  Mutation: Deleted amino acid 117. Stop codon after G116
  Entrez Gene: GABARAPL1 (a.k.a. APG8-LIKE, APG8L, ATG8, ATG8B, ATG8L, GEC1)
  Cloning method: Gateway Cloning
  Sequencing primers: 5′ M13 F; 3′ M13 R
Terms and licenses: Academic/Nonprofit Terms; Industry Terms: Not Available to Industry
How to cite: pDONR223 GABARAPL1 G116 was a gift from Robin Ketteler (Addgene plasmid # 123085 ; http://n2t.net/addgene:123085 ; RRID:Addgene_123085)
