[The description below was written by a language model from this plasmid's Addgene catalogue record and pLannotate feature annotations shown in this document.]
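Description:
pDONR223 GABARAPL1 G116 is a Gateway entry clone built on the pDONR223 backbone and carrying the human GABARAPL1 (gamma-aminobutyric acid receptor-associated protein-like 1, also known as GEC1 or ATG8L) coding sequence. It is a small bacterial plasmid of about 3.1 kb. A high-copy ColE1/pUC-type origin replicates it in E. coli, and an aadA aminoglycoside adenylyltransferase gene (SmR) provides spectinomycin selection. The automated annotation also reports short fragments resembling an RSF origin, lacI, lacZα, a gentamicin resistance gene and an integron Pc promoter. These are partial matches to backbone sequence and should not be read as functional elements.

The insert lies between attL1 and attL2 recombination sites, so an LR Clonase reaction can move it directionally into any attR-containing destination vector. The entry clone has no eukaryotic promoter, and expression depends on the destination vector chosen. rrnB T1 and T2 terminators sit upstream of the cassette and insulate it from read-through transcription. A T7 promoter lies just outside attL2, pointing back toward the insert. M13 forward and reverse primer sites flank the cassette for sequence verification.

The open reading frame is modified so that amino acid 117 is deleted and a stop codon follows glycine 116. In ATG8-family proteins, ATG4 proteases normally cleave the C-terminus to expose a terminal glycine, which is then used for lipid conjugation. This construct therefore encodes a form ending at that glycine, mimicking the already processed protein. The associated study examined the redundancy of human ATG4 isoforms in autophagy and in LC3/GABARAP processing, and this clone suits experiments that bypass the ATG4 priming step.
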