Features (pLannotate 1.2.2; 13 found; start..end, strand, type, name):
      1..121     +  rep_origin     RSF ori (fragment): Plasmids containing the RSF 1030 origin of replication can be propagated in E. coli cells that contain additional plasmids with compatible origins.
    123..215     +  CDS            lacI (fragment): lac repressor; lacI; The lac repressor binds to the lac operator to inhibit transcription in E. coli. This inhibition can be relieved by adding lactose or isopropyl-β-D-thiogalactopyranoside (IPTG).
    270..297     -  terminator     rrnB T2 terminator: transcription terminator T2 from the E. coli rrnB gene
    429..472     +  terminator     rrnB T1 terminator: Escherichia coli rrnB; transcription terminator T1 from the E. coli rrnB gene
    519..555     -  CDS            lacZα (fragment): LacZα fragment of β-galactosidase; lacZ fragment
    571..670     +  protein_bind   attL1: mutant version of attL; recombination site for the Gateway® LR reaction LR Clonase™
    673..1020    +  CDS            GABARAPL1: GBRL1_HUMAN - Also known as GEC1. Experimental evidence at protein level: Swiss-Prot protein existence level 1. Ubiquitin-like modifier that increases cell-surface expression of kappa-type opioid receptor through facilitating anterograde intracellular trafficking of the receptor (PubMed:16431922). Involved in formation of autophagosomal vacuoles (PubMed:20404487). While LC3s are involved in elongation of the phagophore membrane, the GABARAP/GATE-16 subfamily is essential for a later stage in autophagosome maturation (PubMed:20404487). Through its interaction with the reticulophagy receptor TEX
   1025..1124    -  protein_bind   attL2: mutant version of attL; recombination site for the Gateway® LR reaction LR Clonase™
   1142..1160    -  promoter       T7 promoter: promoter for bacteriophage T7 RNA polymerase
   1350..1373    +  promoter       Pc promoter (fragment): intI1 (promoter lies within the coding sequence); class 1 integron promoter
   1549..1605    +  CDS            GmR (fragment): gentamycin acetyltransferase; aacC1; confers resistance to gentamycin
   1612..2403    +  CDS            SmR: aminoglycoside adenylyltransferase (Murphy, 1985); aadA; confers resistance to spectinomycin and streptomycin
   2496..3084    +  rep_origin     ori: high-copy-number ColE1/pMB1/pBR322/pUC origin of replication
>Addgene plasmid #123085 | pDONR223 GABARAPL1 G116 | addgene full sequence | sequence record 244428 | Addgene NGS Result
TTCTTTCCTGCGTTATCCCCTGATTCTGTGGATAACCGTATTACCGCCTTTGAGTGAGCTGATACCGCTC
GCCGCAGCCGAACGACCGAGCGCAGCGAGTCAGTGAGCGAGGAAGCGGAAGAGCGCCCAATACGCAAACC
GCCTCTCCCCGCGCGTTGGCCGATTCATTAATGCAGCTGGCACGACAGGTTTCCCGACTGGAAAGCGGGC
AGTGAGCGCAACGCAATTAATACGCGTACCGCTAGCCAGGAAGAGTTTGTAGAAACGCAAAAAGGCCATC
CGTCAGGATGGCCTTCTGCTTAGTTTGATGCCTGGCAGTTTATGGCGGGCGTCCTGCCCGCCACCCTCCG
GGCCGTTGCTTCACAACGTTCAAATCCGCTCCCGGCGGATTTGTCCTACTCAGGAGAGCGTTCACCGACA
AACAACAGATAAAACGAAAGGCCCAGTCTTCCGACTGAGCCTTTCGTTTTATTTGATGCCTGGCAGTTCC
CTACTCTCGCGTTAACGCTAGCATGGATGTTTTCCCAGTCACGACGTTGTAAAACGACGGCCAGTCTTAA
GCTCGGGCCCCAAATAATGATTTTATTTTGACTGATAGTGACCTGTTCGTTGCAACAAATTGATGAGCAA
TGCTTTTTTATAATGCCAACTTTGTACAAAAAAGCAGGCTTAATGAAGTTCCAGTACAAGGAGGACCATC
CCTTTGAGTATCGGAAAAAGGAAGGAGAAAAGATCCGGAAGAAATATCCGGACAGGGTCCCCGTGATTGT
AGAGAAGGCTCCAAAAGCCAGGGTGCCTGATCTGGACAAGAGGAAGTACCTAGTGCCCTCTGACCTTACT
GTTGGCCAGTTCTACTTCTTAATCCGGAAGAGAATCCACCTGAGACCTGAGGACGCCTTATTCTTCTTTG
TCAACAACACCATCCCTCCCACCAGTGCTACCATGGGCCAACTGTATGAGGACAATCATGAGGAAGACTA
TTTTCTGTATGTGGCCTACAGTGATGAGAGTGTCTATGGGTAATACCCAGCTTTCTTGTACAAAGTTGGC
ATTATAAGAAAGCATTGCTTATCAATTTGTTGCAACGAACAGGTCACTATCAGTCAAAATAAAATCATTA
TTTGCCATCCAGCTGATATCCCCTATAGTGAGTCGTATTACATGGTCATAGCTGTTTCCTGGCAGCTCTG
GCCCGTGTCTCAAAATCTCTGATGTTACATTGCACAAGATAAAAATATATCATCATGCCTCCTCTAGACC
AGCCAGGACAGAAATGCCTCGACTTCGCTGCTACCCAAGGTTGCCGGGTGACGCACACCGTGGAAACGGA
TGAAGGCACGAACCCAGTGGACATAAGCCTGTTCGGTTCGTAAGCTGTAATGCAAGTAGCGTATGCGCTC
ACGCAACTGGTCCAGAACCTTGACCGAACGCAGCGGTGGTAACGGCGCAGTGGCGGTTTTCATGGCTTGT
TATGACTGTTTTTTTGGGGTACAGTCTATGCCTCGGGCATCCAAGCAGCAAGCGCGTTACGCCGTGGGTC
GATGTTTGATGTTATGGAGCAGCAACGATGTTACGCAGCAGGGCAGTCGCCCTAAAACAAAGTTAAACAT
TATGAGGGAAGCGGTGATCGCCGAAGTATCGACTCAACTATCAGAGGTAGTTGGCGTCATCGAGCGCCAT
CTCGAACCGACGTTGCTGGCCGTACATTTGTACGGCTCCGCAGTGGATGGCGGCCTGAAGCCACACAGTG
ATATTGATTTGCTGGTTACGGTGACCGTAAGGCTTGATGAAACAACGCGGCGAGCTTTGATCAACGACCT
TTTGGAAACTTCGGCTTCCCCTGGAGAGAGCGAGATTCTCCGCGCTGTAGAAGTCACCATTGTTGTGCAC
GACGACATCATTCCGTGGCGTTATCCAGCTAAGCGCGAACTGCAATTTGGAGAATGGCAGCGCAATGACA
TTCTTGCAGGTATCTTCGAGCCAGCCACGATCGACATTGATCTGGCTATCTTGCTGACAAAAGCAAGAGA
ACATAGCGTTGCCTTGGTAGGTCCAGCGGCGGAGGAACTCTTTGATCCGGTTCCTGAACAGGATCTATTT
GAGGCGCTAAATGAAACCTTAACGCTATGGAACTCGCCGCCCGACTGGGCTGGCGATGAGCGAAATGTAG
TGCTTACGTTGTCCCGCATTTGGTACAGCGCAGTAACCGGCAAAATCGCGCCGAAGGATGTCGCTGCCGA
CTGGGCAATGGAGCGCCTGCCGGCCCAGTATCAGCCCGTCATACTTGAAGCTAGACAGGCTTATCTTGGA
CAAGAAGAAGATCGCTTGGCCTCGCGCGCAGATCAGTTGGAAGAATTTGTCCACTACGTGAAAGGCGAGA
TCACCAAGGTAGTCGGCAAATAACCCTCGAGCCACCCATGACCAAAATCCCTTAACGTGAGTTACGCGTC
GTTCCACTGAGCGTCAGACCCCGTAGAAAAGATCAAAGGATCTTCTTGAGATCCTTTTTTTCTGCGCGTA
ATCTGCTGCTTGCAAACAAAAAAACCACCGCTACCAGCGGTGGTTTGTTTGCCGGATCAAGAGCTACCAA
CTCTTTTTCCGAAGGTAACTGGCTTCAGCAGAGCGCAGATACCAAATACTGTTCTTCTAGTGTAGCCGTA
GTTAGGCCACCACTTCAAGAACTCTGTAGCACCGCCTACATACCTCGCTCTGCTAATCCTGTTACCAGTG
GCTGCTGCCAGTGGCGATAAGTCGTGTCTTACCGGGTTGGACTCAAGACGATAGTTACCGGATAAGGCGC
AGCGGTCGGGCTGAACGGGGGGTTCGTGCACACAGCCCAGCTTGGAGCGAACGACCTACACCGAACTGAG
ATACCTACAGCGTGAGCTATGAGAAAGCGCCACGCTTCCCGAAGGGAGAAAGGCGGACAGGTATCCGGTA
AGCGGCAGGGTCGGAACAGGAGAGCGCACGAGGGAGCTTCCAGGGGGAAACGCCTGGTATCTTTATAGTC
CTGTCGGGTTTCGCCACCTCTGACTTGAGCGTCGATTTTTGTGATGCTCGTCAGGGGGGCGGAGCCTATG
GAAAAACGCCAGCAACGCGGCCTTTTTACGGTTCCTGGCCTTTTGCTGGCCTTTTGCTCACATG
